>Addgene plasmid #17286 | pAd-PV-NES-DsRed | addgene partial sequence | sequence record 23246 | CMV-F 5'-CGCAAATGGGCGGTAGGCGTG-3'
GAGCCTTTACTGCTGCAGACTCCTTCGACCACAAAAAGTTCTTCCAGATGGTGGGCCTGAAGAAAAAGAG
TGCGGATGATGTGAAGAAGGTGTTCCACATTCTGGACAAAGACAAAAGTGGCTTCATTGAGGAGGATGAG
CTGGGGTCCATTCTGAAGGGCTTCTCCTCAGATGCCAGAGACTTGTCTGCTAAGGAAACAAAGACGCTGA
TGGCTGCTGGAGACAAGGACGGGGACGGCAAGATTGGGGTTGAAGAATTCTCCACTCTGGTGGCCGAAAG
CTCGGCCGCAATGGCCTCCTCCGANAACGTCATCACCGAGTTCATGCGCTTCCTGGTGCGCATGGNGGGC
ACCGTGAACTGCCNCTAGTTCNAGATCGAGGGCGAGGGCGAGGGCCGCCCCTACGAGGGCCACAACACC
