[The description below was written by a language model from this plasmid's Addgene catalogue record.]
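Description:
pAd-PV-NES-DsRed is a recombinant adenoviral plasmid built in the pAdEasy system, listed as a mammalian expression and adenoviral vector. The backbone is about 33.4 kb without the insert. It is maintained in E. coli as a low-copy plasmid under kanamycin selection. In the AdEasy approach, a transgene cassette is generally first cloned into a small shuttle plasmid and then recombined into the adenoviral genome plasmid in bacteria. The resulting recombinant is used to generate replication-deficient adenovirus in a complementing packaging cell line. The record notes SalI and XbaI as the retained 5′ and 3′ cloning sites for the insert, but it gives no feature table and does not state which promoter drives expression or which polyadenylation signal is present.

The payload is an insert of roughly 1.1 kb encoding rat parvalbumin (Pvalb), a high-affinity calcium-binding protein. It is joined to a nuclear export signal (NES) and carries C-terminal DsRed and Myc tags. Parvalbumin acts as a calcium buffer, and the NES should restrict the fusion protein to the cytoplasm. DsRed fluorescence allows infected cells and the protein's localisation to be checked by microscopy, and the Myc epitope allows antibody detection. The associated publication concerns the requirement for nucleoplasmic calcium in cell proliferation. This suggests the construct is used to buffer cytosolic calcium signals selectively, probably as a counterpart to a nuclear-targeted buffer, although the record does not describe such a partner construct. Adenoviral delivery allows efficient transduction of mammalian cells, including types that are hard to transfect.
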