Addgene plasmid #17286: pAd-PV-NES-DsRed
Depositing lab: Anton Bennett. Depositing organization: Yale University. Publication: Nucleoplasmic calcium is required for cell proliferation. Rodrigues MA, Gomes DA, Leite MF, Grant W, Zhang L, Lam W, Cheng YC, Bennett AM, Nathanson MH. J Biol Chem. 2007 Jun 8. 282(23):17061-8. 10.1074/jbc.M700490200 PubMed 17420246.
Backbone
  Vector backbone: Adenoviral Recombinant (pAdEasy)
  Backbone size w/o insert (bp): 33400
  Vector type: Mammalian Expression, Adenoviral
Growth in bacteria
  Bacterial resistance: Kanamycin, 50 μg/mL
  Growth temperature: 37°C
  Growth strain: DH5alpha
  Copy number: Low Copy
Gene/Insert
  Gene/Insert name: PV-NES (alt names: PV-NES-DsRed-myc; Parvalbumin)
  Species: R. norvegicus (rat)
  Insert size (bp): 1100
  GenBank ID: M12725
  Entrez Gene: Pvalb (a.k.a. PALB1, Pva)
  Tag / fusion protein: DSR (C terminal on insert); Myc (C terminal on insert)
  Cloning method: Restriction Enzyme; 5′ cloning site SalI (not destroyed); 3′ cloning site XbaI (not destroyed)
  Sequencing primers: 5′ GTGGCAAAAGTGACGTTTTTGG
Terms and licenses: Academic/Nonprofit Terms; Industry Terms: Not Available to Industry
Depositor comments: AdEasy is a registered trademark of the Johns Hopkins University.
How to cite: pAd-PV-NES-DsRed was a gift from Anton Bennett (Addgene plasmid # 17286 ; http://n2t.net/addgene:17286 ; RRID:Addgene_17286)
